>Addgene plasmid #60634 | pcDNA3.1(+) HIPK3 Sense | depositor full sequence | sequence record 97436 | pcDNA3.1(+) HIPK3 Sense sequence 8210 bps
GACGGATCGGGAGATCTCCCGATCCCCTATGGTGCACTCTCAGTACAATCTGCTCTGATGCCGCATAGTT
AAGCCAGTATCTGCTCCCTGCTTGTGTGTTGGAGGTCGCTGAGTAGTGCGCGAGCAAAATTTAAGCTACA
ACAAGGCAAGGCTTGACCGACAATTGCATGAAGAATCTGCTTAGGGTTAGGCGTTTTGCGCTGCTTCGCG
ATGTACGGGCCAGATATACGCGTTGACATTGATTATTGACTAGTTATTAATAGTAATCAATTACGGGGTC
ATTAGTTCATAGCCCATATATGGAGTTCCGCGTTACATAACTTACGGTAAATGGCCCGCCTGGCTGACCG
CCCAACGACCCCCGCCCATTGACGTCAATAATGACGTATGTTCCCATAGTAACGCCAATAGGGACTTTCC
ATTGACGTCAATGGGTGGAGTATTTACGGTAAACTGCCCACTTGGCAGTACATCAAGTGTATCATATGCC
AAGTACGCCCCCTATTGACGTCAATGACGGTAAATGGCCCGCCTGGCATTATGCCCAGTACATGACCTTA
TGGGACTTTCCTACTTGGCAGTACATCTACGTATTAGTCATCGCTATTACCATGGTGATGCGGTTTTGGC
AGTACATCAATGGGCGTGGATAGCGGTTTGACTCACGGGGATTTCCAAGTCTCCACCCCATTGACGTCAA
TGGGAGTTTGTTTTGGCACCAAAATCAACGGGACTTTCCAAAATGTCGTAACAACTCCGCCCCATTGACG
CAAATGGGCGGTAGGCGTGTACGGTGGGAGGTCTATATAAGCAGAGCTCTCTGGCTAACTAGAGAACCCA
CTGCTTACTGGCTTATCGAAATTAATACGACTCACTATAGGGAGACCCAAGCTGGCTAGCGTTTAAACTT
AAGCTTGGTACCGAGCTCGGATCCACTAGTCCAGTGTGGTGGAATTCGAATTTGGTAATAGAATGTTTTA
CTTTTGTCAAATGTGTACAGTTAAAGGATCTGTACTTTTTTTTGAGACAGAGTCTTGCTCTGTCTCACAG
GCTGAAGTGCAGTGGTGCAATCTCGGCTCACTGCAACCTCCACCTCCCAGGTTCAAGCGATTCTCCTCCC
TCAGCCTCCCGAGTAGCTGGGACCACAGGCATGCACCACCATCCCCAGCTAATTTTTGCATTATTAGTAG
AGTTGGGATTTCTTCACCGTGTTGGCCAGGCTGGTCTTGGACTCCTGACCTCAAGTGGTCCAACTGCCTC
AGCCTCTCAAAGTGCTAGGATTACAGGGATCTATACTTTTCTTTTGAGGGAAAATGTTGGCACCGTTTCT
AGGGCATATTGGCCATTTCAGCTTCTCAGTAAATATTTGTTAAGTAATTAAATGCACTTGATTCTTTATT
CTTAGCCTTTTAACGCAATACTCAGAATAGCTGAAGCACCAATTAACTGAAATGGAGATATTATAAAGAT
AGTTATCTTCTCCAAGGGAAAAAATCGTCTTCATGGAAATTAATTACTTTTTTACAAATTGTGAATTTGA
CCCTTAAGAGTTTTCTTCCTGATATTTAAAATTGAAAAAAAAATTGTTGACATTAATATTTCTTCTTTCC
TTTTTTTTCTTTTCCTTTTTTTTTTTTTTTTTGCAGGTATGGCCTCACAAGTCTTGGTCTACCCACCATA
TGTTTATCAAACTCAGTCAAGTGCCTTTTGTAGTGTGAAGAAACTCAAAGTAGAGCCAAGCAGTTGTGTA
TTCCAGGAAAGAAACTATCCACGGACCTATGTGAATGGTAGAAACTTTGGAAATTCTCATCCTCCCACTA
AGGGTAGTGCTTTTCAGACAAAGATACCATTTAATAGACCTCGAGGACACAACTTTTCATTGCAGACAAG
TGCTGTTGTTTTGAAAAACACTGCAGGTGCTACAAAGGTCATAGCAGCTCAGGCACAGCAAGCTCACGTG
CAGGCACCTCAGATTGGGGCGTGGCGAAACAGATTGCATTTCCTAGAAGGCCCCCAGCGATGTGGATTGA
AGCGCAAGAGTGAGGAGTTGGATAATCATAGCAGCGCAATGCAGATTGTCGATGAATTGTCCATACTTCC
TGCAATGTTGCAAACCAACATGGGAAATCCAGTGACAGTTGTGACAGCTACCACAGGATCAAAACAGAAT
TGTACCACTGGAGAAGGTGACTATCAGTTAGTACAGCATGAAGTCTTATGCTCCATGAAAAATACTTACG
AAGTCCTTGATTTTCTTGGTCGAGGCACGTTTGGCCAGGTAGTTAAATGCTGGAAAAGAGGGACAAATGA
AATTGTAGCAATCAAAATTTTGAAGAATCATCCTTCTTATGCCCGTCAAGGTCAAATAGAAGTGAGCATA
TTAGCAAGGCTCAGTACTGAAAATGCTGATGAATATAACTTTGTACGAGCTTATGAATGCTTTCAGCACC
GTAACCATACTTGTTTAGTCTTTGAGATGCTGGAACAAAACTTGTATGACTTTCTGAAACAAAATAAATT
TAGTCCCCTGCCACTAAAAGTGATTCGGCCCATTCTTCAACAAGTGGCCACTGCACTGAAAAAATTGAAA
AGTCTTGGTTTAATTCATGCTGATCTCAAGCCAGAGAATATTATGTTGGTGGATCCTGTTCGGCAGCCTT
ACAGGGTTAAAGTAATAGACTTTGGGTCGGCCAGTCATGTATCAAAGACTGTTTGTTCAACATATCTACA
ATCTCGGTACTACAGGTAGGTAACAACTCCATACTTTTTGGTTGTTTATTAATGTGAAATTTCTGCTAAA
TGAAATACTTTTGTGTGTGTTTGTGGTAGAAGAGACCACTTCAGTTAAATAAGGAAATCAAGAGAGGATC
AATTTAGGTTCGTTTTAAAGAGATTAAAAAAAATCAAGACATAAAATCTACCCAAGCAGGATAGAAATCT
CCACTGCAAAGTTCCATGCCAAAGACATCTGGTTATTTTTATTTTTAATGGAAGACTTGAAGGAATGATA
GGTGATTAATAATGATCAAACAGAAGTCTTTAAATGTTGGAAAGTATTTACATTAATCTTTGTATATATC
ATTGGGCATTTTAGCACTTGAGAGAAATAGTTTATTAAAGATATAATCAATCATATGTAACTGAACATTT
AGAAAAATTATATACAGGTTTGAGTAGCCCTTATCTGAAACTTTTGGGGCCAGAAGTGTTTTGGATTCCA
GATTTTTCCGGATTTTGGAATATTTGCACTGCCAACTAGTTAAGCACCCCCAAATCTGAAAATTCGTTTC
CTTTGAGTGTCATGTCAATGCCCAAAAAGTTTCAGATATTTGGATTTGAGATGCTCAACCTGTATAAGGA
TTCAGAAAGTTATTCTGATTAATGATTTTAAGATTCAGATATACAGCCGGGTGCAGTGGCTCATGCCTGT
AATCCCTGCACTTAGGGAGGCTGAGGCGGGTGGATGACCTGAGGTTAGGAGTTCAAGACCAGCCTGGCCA
ACATGGCGAAACCCCCATCTCTACTAAAAATAACAAAAATTAGCTGGGTGTGGTGGTGGGTGTCTATAAT
CCCAGCAACTTGGGAGGCTGAGGCAGGAGAATCACTTGAACCCAGGAGATGGAGGTTGCAGTGAGCCGAG
ATCATGCCATTGCACTCCAGCCTGGGCCACAAGAGCAAAACTCTGTCTCAAAAAAACAAAACAAAACACA
AATATACTTCTTTGGCTCCCGTGACTCTTTAGGTCACCTGATCATAACCGCGGCCGCTCGAGTCTAGAGG
GCCCGTTTAAACCCGCTGATCAGCCTCGACTGTGCCTTCTAGTTGCCAGCCATCTGTTGTTTGCCCCTCC
CCCGTGCCTTCCTTGACCCTGGAAGGTGCCACTCCCACTGTCCTTTCCTAATAAAATGAGGAAATTGCAT
CGCATTGTCTGAGTAGGTGTCATTCTATTCTGGGGGGTGGGGTGGGGCAGGACAGCAAGGGGGAGGATTG
GGAAGACAATAGCAGGCATGCTGGGGATGCGGTGGGCTCTATGGCTTCTGAGGCGGAAAGAACCAGCTGG
GGCTCTAGGGGGTATCCCC
[124 nt withheld, positions 4080-4203]
C
[91 nt withheld, positions 4205-4295]
A
[49 nt withheld, positions 4297-4345]
CCTTTGACGTTGGAGTCCACGTTCTTT
[37 nt withheld, positions 4373-4409]
ACCCTATCTCGGTCTATTCTTTTGATTTATAAGGGATTTTGCCGATTTCGGCCTATTGGTTAAAAAATGA
GCTGATTTAACAAAAATTTAACGCGAATTAATTCTGTGGAATGTGTGTCAGTTAGGGTGTGGAAAGTCCC
CAGGCTCCCCAGCAGGCAGAAGTATGCAAAGCATGCATCTCAATTAGTCAGCAACCAGGTGTGGAAAGTC
CCCAGGCTCCCCAGCAGGCAGAAGTATGCAAAGCATGCATCTCAATTAGTCAGCAACCATAGTCCCGCCC
CTAACTCCGCCCATCCCGCCCCTAACTCCGCCCAGTTCCGCCCATTCTCCGCCCCATGGCTGACTAATTT
TTTTTATTTATGCAGAGGCCGAGGCCGCCTCTGCCTCTGAGCTATTCCAGAAGTAGTGAGGAGGCTTTTT
TGGAGGCCTAGGCTTTTGCAAAAAGCTCCCGGGAGCTTGTATATCCATTTTCGGATCTGATCAAGAGACA
GGATGAGGATCGTTTCGCATGATTGAACAAGATGGATTGCACGCAGGTTCTCCGGCCGCTTGGGTGGAGA
GGCTATTCGGCTATGACTGGGCACAACAGACAATCGGCTGCTCTGATGCCGCCGTGTTCCGGCTGTCAGC
GCAGGGGCGCCCGGTTCTTTTTGTCAAGACCGACCTGTCCGGTGCCCTGAATGAACTGCAGGACGAGGCA
GCGCGGCTATCGTGGCTGGCCACGACGGGCGTTCCTTGCGCAGCTGTGCTCGACGTTGTCACTGAAGCGG
GAAGGGACTGGCTGCTATTGGGCGAAGTGCCGGGGCAGGATCTCCTGTCATCTCACCTTGCTCCTGCCGA
GAAAGTATCCATCATGGCTGATGCAATGCGGCGGCTGCATACGCTTGATCCGGCTACCTGCCCATTCGAC
CACCAAGCGAAACATCGCATCGAGCGAGCACGTACTCGGATGGAAGCCGGTCTTGTCGATCAGGATGATC
TGGACGAAGAGCATCAGGGGCTCGCGCCAGCCGAACTGTTCGCCAGGCTCAAGGCGCGCATGCCCGACGG
CGAGGATCTCGTCGTGACCCATGGCGATGCCTGCTTGCCGAATATCATGGTGGAAAATGGCCGCTTTTCT
GGATTCATCGACTGTGGCCGGCTGGGTGTGGCGGACCGCTATCAGGACATAGCGTTGGCTACCCGTGATA
TTGCTGAAGAGCTTGGCGGCGAATGGGCTGACCGCTTCCTCGTGCTTTACGGTATCGCCGCTCCCGATTC
GCAGCGCATCGCCTTCTATCGCCTTCTTGACGAGTTCTTCTGAGCGGGACTCTGGGGTTCGAAATGACCG
ACCAAGCGACGCCCAACCTGCCATCACGAGATTTCGATTCCACCGCCGCCTTCTATGAAAGGTTGGGCTT
CGGAATCGTTTTCCGGGACGCCGGCTGGATGATCCTCCAGCGCGGGGATCTCATGCTGGAGTTCTTCGCC
CACCCCAACTTGTTTATTGCAGCTTATAATGGTTACAAATAAAGCAATAGCATCACAAATTTCACAAATA
AAGCATTTTTTTCACTGCATTCTAGTTGTGGTTTGTCCAAACTCATCAATGTATCTTATCATGTCTGTAT
ACCGTCGACCTCTAGCTAGAGCTTGGCGTAATCATGGTCATAGCTGTTTCCTGTGTGAAATTGTTATCCG
CTCACAATTCCACACAACATACGAGCCGGAAGCATAAAGTGTAAAGCCTGGGGTGCCTAATGAGTGAGCT
AACTCACATTAATTGCGTTGCGCTCACTGCCCGCTTTCCAGTCGGGAAACCTGTCGTGCCAGCTGCATTA
ATGAATCGGCCAACGCGCGGGGAGAGGCGGTTTGCGTATTGGGCGCTCTTCCGCTTCCTCGCTCACTGAC
TCGCTGCGCTCGGTCGTTCGGCTGCGGCGAGCGGTATCAGCTCACTCAAAGGCGGTAATACGGTTATCCA
CAGAATCAGGGGATAACGCAGGAAAGAACATGTGAGCAAAAGGCCAGCAAAAGGCCAGGAACCGTAAAAA
GGCCGCGTTGCTGGCGTTTTTCCATAGGCTCCGCCCCCCTGACGAGCATCACAAAAATCGACGCTCAAGT
CAGAGGTGGCGAAACCCGACAGGACTATAAAGATACCAGGCGTTTCCCCCTGGAAGCTCCCTCGTGCGCT
CTCCTGTTCCGACCCTGCCGCTTACCGGATACCTGTCCGCCTTTCTCCCTTCGGGAAGCGTGGCGCTTTC
TCATAGCTCACGCTGTAGGTATCTCAGTTCGGTGTAGGTCGTTCGCTCCAAGCTGGGCTGTGTGCACGAA
CCCCCCGTTCAGCCCGACCGCTGCGCCTTATCCGGTAACTATCGTCTTGAGTCCAACCCGGTAAGACACG
ACTTATCGCCACTGGCAGCAGCCACTGGTAACAGGATTAGCAGAGCGAGGTATGTAGGCGGTGCTACAGA
GTTCTTGAAGTGGTGGCCTAACTACGGCTACACTAGAAGAACAGTATTTGGTATCTGCGCTCTGCTGAAG
CCAGTTACCTTCGGAAAAAGAGTTGGTAGCTCTTGATCCGGCAAACAAACCACCGCTGGTAGCGGTTTTT
TTGTTTGCAAGCAGCAGATTACGCGCAGAAAAAAAGGATCTCAAGAAGATCCTTTGATCTTTTCTACGGG
GTCTGACGCTCAGTGGAACGAAAACTCACGTTAAGGGATTTTGGTCATGAGATTATCAAAAAGGATCTTC
ACCTAGATCCTTTTAAATTAAAAATGAAGTTTTAAATCAATCTAAAGTATATATGAGTAAACTTGGTCTG
ACAGTTACCAATGCTTAATCAGTGAGGCACCTATCTCAGCGATCTGTCTATTTCGTTCATCCATAGTTGC
CTGACTCCCCGTCGTGTAGATAACTACGATACGGGAGGGCTTACCATCTGGCCCCAGTGCTGCAATGATA
CCGCGAGACCCACGCTCACCGGCTCCAGATTTATCAGCAATAAACCAGCCAGCCGGAAGGGCCGAGCGCA
GAAGTGGTCCTGCAACTTTATCCGCCTCCATCCAGTCTATTAATTGTTGCCGGGAAGCTAGAGTAAGTAG
TTCGCCAGTTAATAGTTTGCGCAACGTTGTTGCCATTGCTACAGGCATCGTGGTGTCACGCTCGTCGTTT
GGTATGGCTTCATTCAGCTCCGGTTCCCAACGATCAAGGCGAGTTACATGATCCCCCATGTTGTGCAAAA
AAGCGGTTAGCTCCTTCGGTCCTCCGATCGTTGTCAGAAGTAAGTTGGCCGCAGTGTTATCACTCATGGT
TATGGCAGCACTGCATAATTCTCTTACTGTCATGCCATCCGTAAGATGCTTTTCTGTGACTGGTGAGTAC
TCAACCAAGTCATTCTGAGAATAGTGTATGCGGCGACCGAGTTGCTCTTGCCCGGCGTCAATACGGGATA
ATACCGCGCCACATAGCAGAACTTTAAAAGTGCTCATCATTGGAAAACGTTCTTCGGGGCGAAAACTCTC
AAGGATCTTACCGCTGTTGAGATCCAGTTCGATGTAACCCACTCGTGCACCCAACTGATCTTCAGCATCT
TTTACTTTCACCAGCGTTTCTGGGTGAGCAAAAACAGGAAGGCAAAATGCCGCAAAAAAGGGAATAAGGG
CGACACGGAAATGTTGAATACTCATACTCTTCCTTTTTCAATATTATTGAAGCATTTATCAGGGTTATTG
TCTCATGAGCGGATACATATTTGAATGTATTTAGAAAAATAAACAAATAGGGGTTCCGCGCACATTTCCC
CGAAAAGTGCCACCTGACGTC
Features (pLannotate 1.2.2; 24 found; start..end, strand, type, name):
     28..80      -  misc_feature   bom (fragment): basis of mobility region from pBR322
    235..614     +  enhancer       CMV enhancer: human cytomegalovirus immediate early enhancer
    615..818     +  promoter       CMV promoter: human cytomegalovirus (CMV) immediate early promoter
    814..847     +  LTR            5' LTR (truncated) (fragment): truncated 5' long terminal repeat (LTR) from HIV-1
    863..881     +  promoter       T7 promoter: promoter for bacteriophage T7 RNA polymerase
   1031..1243    +  CDS            C9orf85 (fragment): CI085_HUMAN - Experimental evidence at protein level: Swiss-Prot protein existence level 1. From Homo sapiens (Human).
   1623..1639    -  promoter       ARG4 promoter (fragment): S. cerevisiae ARG4
   1649..2746    +  CDS            HIPK3 (fragment): HIPK3_HUMAN - Also known as DYRK6, FIST3, PKY. Experimental evidence at protein level: Swiss-Prot protein existence level 1. Serine/threonine-protein kinase involved in transcription regulation, apoptosis and steroidogenic gene expression. Phosphorylates JUN and RUNX2. Seems to negatively regulate apoptosis by promoting FADD phosphorylation. Enhances androgen receptor-mediated transcription. May act as a transcriptional corepressor for NK homeodomain transcription factors. The phosphorylation of NR5A1 activates SF1 leading to increased steroidogenic gene expression upon cAMP signaling pathway
   3416..3694    -  CDS            GVQW1 (fragment): GVQW1_HUMAN - Also known as TIGD1L2. Experimental evidence at transcript level: Swiss-Prot protein existence level 2. From Homo sapiens (Human).
   3696..3712    -  3'UTR          polyhedrin 3' UTR (fragment): 3' UTR from the Autographa californica nucleopolyhedrovirus polyhedrin gene (Suzuki et al., 2006)
   3810..4034    +  polyA_signal   bGH poly(A) signal: bovine growth hormone polyadenylation signal
   4038..4059    +  promoter       SV40 promoter (fragment): SV40 enhancer and early promoter
   4080..4508    +  rep_origin     f1 ori (sequence partly withheld): f1 bacteriophage origin of replication; arrow indicates direction of (+) strand synthesis
   4522..4851    +  promoter       SV40 promoter: SV40 enhancer and early promoter
   4918..5709    +  CDS            neo: KKA2_KLEPN - Also known as kan, nptII. Experimental evidence at protein level: Swiss-Prot protein existence level 1. Resistance to kanamycin, neomycin, paromomycin, ribostamycin, butirosin and gentamicin B. From Klebsiella pneumoniae.
   5733..5891    +  CDS            ble (fragment): BLE_KLEPN - Experimental evidence at protein level: Swiss-Prot protein existence level 1. Binding protein with a strong affinity to the bleomycin family of antibiotics. Binds to CL990; an antimitotic-antibiotic compound. From Klebsiella pneumoniae.
   5886..6007    +  polyA_signal   SV40 poly(A) signal: SV40 polyadenylation signal
   6080..6096    -  protein_bind   lac operator: The lac repressor binds to the lac operator to inhibit transcription in E. coli. This inhibition can be relieved by adding lactose or isopropyl-β-D-thiogalactopyranoside (IPTG). lac repressor encoded by lacI
   6104..6134    -  promoter       lac promoter: promoter for the E. coli lac operon
   6149..6170    -  protein_bind   CAP binding site: CAP binding activates transcription in the presence of cAMP. E. coli catabolite activator protein
   6183..6275    -  CDS            lacI (fragment): lac repressor; lacI; The lac repressor binds to the lac operator to inhibit transcription in E. coli. This inhibition can be relieved by adding lactose or isopropyl-β-D-thiogalactopyranoside (IPTG).
   6458..7043    -  rep_origin     ori: high-copy-number ColE1/pMB1/pBR322/pUC origin of replication
   7214..8074    -  CDS            AmpR: β-lactamase; bla; confers resistance to ampicillin, carbenicillin, and related antibiotics
   8075..8179    -  promoter       AmpR promoter: bla
