[The description below was written by a language model from this plasmid's Addgene catalogue record and pLannotate feature annotations shown in this document.]
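Description:
pcDNA3.1(+) HIPK3 Sense is a mammalian expression plasmid of about 8.2 kb, built on the pcDNA3.1(+) backbone to produce the circular RNA derived from exon 2 of human HIPK3 (homeodomain-interacting protein kinase 3). It is maintained in E. coli at high copy through a ColE1/pUC-type origin with ampicillin selection (AmpR under its own bla promoter). An f1 origin is also present. For mammalian cells, an SV40 early promoter drives the neomycin phosphotransferase gene followed by an SV40 poly(A) signal, allowing G418 selection of stable transfectants.

The payload is a roughly 2.8 kb human genomic fragment cloned between the EcoRI and NotI sites, both retained. It is placed in the sense orientation downstream of the CMV immediate-early enhancer/promoter and a T7 promoter, and upstream of the bovine growth hormone polyadenylation signal. The feature table identifies about 1.1 kb of HIPK3 coding sequence in the middle of the insert, consistent with exon 2. The sequence on either side is presumably the adjacent intronic sequence, although the record does not describe it explicitly. Short matches annotated there (C9orf85 and GVQW1 fragments, in opposite orientations, plus small ARG4 promoter and polyhedrin UTR hits) are most likely automated similarity hits, possibly to repetitive elements, rather than deliberate parts. The same applies to the HIV-1 LTR and ble fragments flagged in the backbone.

When the insert is transcribed by RNA polymerase II from the CMV promoter, backsplicing of the exon yields the circular RNA. The associated publication concerns how short intronic repeat sequences facilitate circular RNA production. The plasmid therefore serves as a minigene-style reporter for studying circRNA biogenesis or for overexpressing the HIPK3 circular RNA in transfected cells.
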