Addgene plasmid #60634: pcDNA3.1(+) HIPK3 Sense
Purpose: Expresses the human HIPK3 exon 2 circular RNA
Depositing lab: Jeremy Wilusz. Depositing organization: University of Pennsylvania. Publication: Short intronic repeat sequences facilitate circular RNA production. Liang D, Wilusz JE. Genes Dev. 2014 Oct 3. pii: gad.251926.114. 10.1101/gad.251926.114 PubMed 25281217.
Backbone
  Vector backbone: pcDNA3.1(+)
  Backbone manufacturer: Life Technologies
  Backbone size w/o insert (bp): 5428
  Total vector size (bp): 8211
  Vector type: Mammalian Expression
  Selectable markers: Neomycin (select with G418)
Growth in bacteria
  Bacterial resistance: Ampicillin, 100 μg/mL
  Growth temperature: 37°C
  Growth strain: Top10
  Copy number: High Copy
Gene/Insert
  Gene/Insert name: Homeodomain-interacting protein kinase 3
  Species: H. sapiens (human)
  Insert size (bp): 2803
  Entrez Gene: HIPK3 (a.k.a. DYRK6, FIST3, PKY, YAK1)
  Promoter: CMV
  Cloning method: Restriction Enzyme; 5′ cloning site EcoRI (not destroyed); 3′ cloning site NotI (not destroyed)
  Sequencing primers: 5′ PCMV For; 3′ bGH PolyA Rev
Terms and licenses: Academic/Nonprofit Terms; Industry Terms: Not Available to Industry
Depositor comments: Plasmid to express the human HIPK3 exon 2 circular RNA
How to cite: pcDNA3.1(+) HIPK3 Sense was a gift from Jeremy Wilusz (Addgene plasmid # 60634 ; http://n2t.net/addgene:60634 ; RRID:Addgene_60634)
