>Addgene plasmid #60634 | pcDNA3.1(+) HIPK3 Sense | addgene partial sequence | sequence record 98751 | CMV-F 5'-CGCAAATGGGCGGTAGGCGTG-3'
GCTCTCTGGCTAACTAGAGAACCCACTGCTTACTGGCTTATCGAAATTAATACGACTCACTATAGGGAGA
CCCAAGCTGGCTAGCGTTTAAACTTAAGCTTGGTACCGAGCTCGGATCCACTAGTCCAGTGTGGTGGAAT
TCGAATTTGGTAATAGAATGTTTTACTTTTGTCAAATGTGTACAGTTAAAGGATCTGTACTTTTTTTTGA
GACAGAGTCTTGCTCTGTCTCACAGGCTGAAGTGCAGTGGTGCAATCTCGGCTCACTGCAACCTCCACCT
CCCAGGTTCAAGCGATTCTCCTCCCTCAGCCTCCCGAGTAGCTGGGACCACAGGCATGCACCACCATCCC
CAGCTAATTTTTGCATTATTAGTAGAGTTGGGATTTCTTCACCGTGTTGGCCAGGCTGGTCTTGGACTCC
TGACCTCAAGTGGTCCAACTGCCTCAGCCTCTCAAAGTGCTAGGATTACAGGGATCTATACTTTTCTTTT
GAGGGAAAATGTTGGCACCGTTTCTAGGGCATATTGGCCATTTCAGCTTCTCAGTAAATATTTGTTAAGT
AATTAAATGCACTTGATTCTTTATTCTTAGCCTTTTAACGCAATACTCAGAATAGCTGAAGCACCAATTA
ACTGAAATGGAGATATTATAAAGATAGTTATCTTCTCCAAGGGAAAAAATCGTCTTCATGGAAATTAATT
ACTTTTTTACAAATTGTGAATTTGACCCTTAAGAGTTTTCTTCCTGATATTTAAA
