>Addgene plasmid #60634 | pcDNA3.1(+) HIPK3 Sense | addgene partial sequence | sequence record 98783 | BGH-rev 5'-TAGAAGGCACAGTCGAGG-3'
TCTAGACTCGAGCGGCCGCGGTTATGATCAGGTGACCTAAAGAGTCACGGGAGCCAAAGAAGTATATTTG
TGTTTTGTTTTGTTTTTTTGAGACAGAGTTTTGCTCTTGTGGCCCAGGCTGGAGTGCAATGGCATGATCT
CGGCTCACTGCAACCTCCATCTCCTGGGTTCAAGTGATTCTCCTGCCTCAGCCTCCCAAGTTGCTGGGAT
TATAGACACCCACCACCACACCCAGCTAATTTTTGTTATTTTTAGTAGAGATGGGGGTTTCGCCATGTTG
GCCAGGCTGGTCTTGAACTCCTAACCTCAGGTCATCCACCCGCCTCAGCCTCCCTAAGTGCAGGGATTAC
AGGCATGAGCCACTGCACCCGGCTGTATATCTGAATCTTAAAATCATTAATCAGAATAACTTTCTGAATC
CTTATACAGGTTGAGCATCTCAAATCCAAATATCTGAAACTTTTTGGGCATTGACATGACACTCAAAGGA
AACGAATTTTCAGATTTGGGGGTGCTTAACTAGTTGGCAGTGCAAATATTCCAAAATCCGGAAAAATCTG
GAATCCAAAACACTTCTGGCCCCAAAAGTTTCAGATAAGGGCTACTCAAACCTGTATATAATTTTTCTAA
ATGTTCAGTTACATATGATTGATTATATCTTTAATAAACTATTTCTCTCAAGTGCTAAAATGCCCAATGA
TATATACAAAGATTAATGTAAATACTTTCCAACATTTAAAGACTTCTGTTTGATCATTATTAATCACCTA
TCATTCCTTCAAGTCTTCCATTAAA
